LOCUS       Exported 9099 bp ds-DNA circular SYN 12-MAY-2021
DEFINITION  Expresses BE3-Gam in mammalian cells.
ACCESSION   .
VERSION     .
KEYWORDS    BE3-Gam
SOURCE      synthetic DNA construct
  ORGANISM  synthetic DNA construct
REFERENCE   1 (bases 1 to 9099)
  AUTHORS   Komor AC, Zhao KT, Packer MS, Gaudelli NM, Waterbury AL, Koblan LW,
            Kim YB, Badran AH, Liu DR
  TITLE     Improved base excision repair inhibition and bacteriophage Mu Gam
            protein yields C:G-to-T:A base editors with higher efficiency and
            product purity.
  JOURNAL   Sci Adv. 2017 Aug 30;3(8):eaao4774. doi: 10.1126/sciadv.aao4774.
            eCollection 2017 Aug.
  PUBMED    28875174
REFERENCE   2 (bases 1 to 9099)
  AUTHORS   .
  TITLE     Direct Submission
  JOURNAL   Exported May 12, 2021 from SnapGene Server 1.1.58
            http://www.snapgene.com
FEATURES             Location/Qualifiers
     source          1..9099
                     /organism="synthetic DNA construct"
                     /mol_type="other DNA"
     promoter        132..335
                     /label=CMV promoter
                     /note="human cytomegalovirus (CMV) immediate early
                     promoter"
     primer_bind     286..306
                     /label=CMV-F
                     /note="Human CMV immediate early promoter, forward primer"
     primer_bind     377..396
                     /label=T7
                     /note="T7 promoter, forward primer"
     promoter        377..395
                     /label=T7 promoter
                     /note="promoter for bacteriophage T7 RNA polymerase"
     regulatory      403..412
                     /regulatory_class="other"
                     /note="vertebrate consensus sequence for strong initiation
                     of translation (Kozak, 1987)"
     CDS             979..1662
                     /codon_start=1
                     /product="cytidine deaminase (C to U editing enzyme) from
                     rat"
                     /label=APOBEC-1
                     /note="can use ssDNA as a substrate (Komor et al., 2016)"
                     /translation="SSETGPVAVDPTLRRRIEPHEFEVFFDPRELRKETCLLYEINWGG
                     RHSIWRHTSQNTNKHVEVNFIEKFTTERYFCPNTRCSITWFLSWSPCGECSRAITEFLS
                     RYPHVTLFIYIARLYHHADPRNRQGLRDLISSGVTIQIMTEQESGYCWRNFVNYSPSNE
                     AHWPRYPHLWVRLYVLELYCIILGLPPCLNILRRKQPQLTFFTIALQSCHYQRLPPHIL
                     WATGLK"
     CDS             1711..5811
                     /codon_start=1
                     /product="nickase mutant of the Cas9 endonuclease from the
                     Streptococcus pyogenes Type II CRISPR/Cas system"
                     /label=Cas9(D10A)
                     /note="generates RNA-guided single strand nicks in DNA due
                     to the D10A mutation in the RuvC catalytic domain"
                     /translation="DKKYSIGLAIGTNSVGWAVITDEYKVPSKKFKVLGNTDRHSIKKN
                     LIGALLFDSGETAEATRLKRTARRRYTRRKNRICYLQEIFSNEMAKVDDSFFHRLEESF
                     LVEEDKKHERHPIFGNIVDEVAYHEKYPTIYHLRKKLVDSTDKADLRLIYLALAHMIKF
                     RGHFLIEGDLNPDNSDVDKLFIQLVQTYNQLFEENPINASGVDAKAILSARLSKSRRLE
                     NLIAQLPGEKKNGLFGNLIALSLGLTPNFKSNFDLAEDAKLQLSKDTYDDDLDNLLAQI
                     GDQYADLFLAAKNLSDAILLSDILRVNTEITKAPLSASMIKRYDEHHQDLTLLKALVRQ
                     QLPEKYKEIFFDQSKNGYAGYIDGGASQEEFYKFIKPILEKMDGTEELLVKLNREDLLR
                     KQRTFDNGSIPHQIHLGELHAILRRQEDFYPFLKDNREKIEKILTFRIPYYVGPLARGN
                     SRFAWMTRKSEETITPWNFEEVVDKGASAQSFIERMTNFDKNLPNEKVLPKHSLLYEYF
                     TVYNELTKVKYVTEGMRKPAFLSGEQKKAIVDLLFKTNRKVTVKQLKEDYFKKIECFDS
                     VEISGVEDRFNASLGTYHDLLKIIKDKDFLDNEENEDILEDIVLTLTLFEDREMIEERL
                     KTYAHLFDDKVMKQLKRRRYTGWGRLSRKLINGIRDKQSGKTILDFLKSDGFANRNFMQ
                     LIHDDSLTFKEDIQKAQVSGQGDSLHEHIANLAGSPAIKKGILQTVKVVDELVKVMGRH
                     KPENIVIEMARENQTTQKGQKNSRERMKRIEEGIKELGSQILKEHPVENTQLQNEKLYL
                     YYLQNGRDMYVDQELDINRLSDYDVDHIVPQSFLKDDSIDNKVLTRSDKNRGKSDNVPS
                     EEVVKKMKNYWRQLLNAKLITQRKFDNLTKAERGGLSELDKAGFIKRQLVETRQITKHV
                     AQILDSRMNTKYDENDKLIREVKVITLKSKLVSDFRKDFQFYKVREINNYHHAHDAYLN
                     AVVGTALIKKYPKLESEFVYGDYKVYDVRKMIAKSEQEIGKATAKYFFYSNIMNFFKTE
                     ITLANGEIRKRPLIETNGETGEIVWDKGRDFATVRKVLSMPQVNIVKKTEVQTGGFSKE
                     SILPKRNSDKLIARKKDWDPKKYGGFDSPTVAYSVLVVAKVEKGKSKKLKSVKELLGIT
                     IMERSSFEKNPIDFLEAKGYKEVKKDLIIKLPKYSLFELENGRKRMLASAGELQKGNEL
                     ALPSKYVNFLYLASHYEKLKGSPEDNEQKQLFVEQHKHYLDEIIEQISEFSKRVILADA
                     NLDKVLSAYNKHRDKPIREQAENIIHLFTLTNLGAPAAFKYFDTTIDRKRYTSTKEVLD
                     ATLIHQSITGLYETRIDLSQLGGD"
     CDS             5824..6072
                     /codon_start=1
                     /product="uracil-DNA glycosylase inhibitor from a Bacillus
                     subtilis bacteriophage (Mol et al., 1995)"
                     /label=UGI
                     /translation="TNLSDIIEKETGKQLVIQESILMLPEEVEEVIGNKPESDILVHTA
                     YDESTDENVMLLTSDAPEYKPWALVIQDSNGENKIKML"
     CDS             6085..6105
                     /codon_start=1
                     /product="nuclear localization signal of SV40 (simian virus
                     40) large T antigen"
                     /label=SV40 NLS
                     /translation="PKKKRKV"
     CDS             6114..6131
                     /codon_start=1
                     /product="6xHis affinity tag"
                     /label=6xHis
                     /translation="HHHHHH"
     primer_bind     complement(6154..6171)
                     /label=BGH-rev
                     /note="Bovine growth hormone terminator, reverse primer.
                     Also called BGH reverse"
     polyA_signal    6160..6384
                     /label=bGH poly(A) signal
                     /note="bovine growth hormone polyadenylation signal"
     primer_bind     complement(6455..6471)
                     /label=M13 rev
                     /note="common sequencing primer, one of multiple similar
                     variants"
     primer_bind     complement(6455..6471)
                     /label=M13 Reverse
                     /note="In lacZ gene. Also called M13-rev"
     primer_bind     complement(6468..6490)
                     /label=M13/pUC Reverse
                     /note="In lacZ gene"
     protein_bind    6479..6495
                     /label=lac operator
                     /bound_moiety="lac repressor encoded by lacI"
                     /note="The lac repressor binds to the lac operator to
                     inhibit transcription in E. coli. This inhibition can be
                     relieved by adding lactose or
                     isopropyl-beta-D-thiogalactopyranoside (IPTG)."
     promoter        complement(6503..6533)
                     /label=lac promoter
                     /note="promoter for the E. coli lac operon"
     protein_bind    6548..6569
                     /label=CAP binding site
                     /bound_moiety="E. coli catabolite activator protein"
                     /note="CAP binding activates transcription in the presence
                     of cAMP."
     primer_bind     complement(6686..6703)
                     /label=L4440
                     /note="L4440 vector, forward primer"
     rep_origin      complement(6857..7445)
                     /direction=LEFT
                     /label=ori
                     /note="high-copy-number ColE1/pMB1/pBR322/pUC origin of
                     replication"
     primer_bind     complement(6937..6956)
                     /label=pBR322ori-F
                     /note="pBR322 origin, forward primer"
     CDS             complement(7616..8476)
                     /codon_start=1
                     /gene="bla"
                     /product="beta-lactamase"
                     /label=AmpR
                     /note="confers resistance to ampicillin, carbenicillin, and
                     related antibiotics"
                     /translation="MSIQHFRVALIPFFAAFCLPVFAHPETLVKVKDAEDQLGARVGYI
                     ELDLNSGKILESFRPEERFPMMSTFKVLLCGAVLSRIDAGQEQLGRRIHYSQNDLVEYS
                     PVTEKHLTDGMTVRELCSAAITMSDNTAANLLLTTIGGPKELTAFLHNMGDHVTRLDRW
                     EPELNEAIPNDERDTTMPVAMATTLRKLLTGELLTLASRQQLIDWMEADKVAGPLLRSA
                     LPAGWFIADKSGAGERGSRGIIAALGPDGKPSRIVVIYTTGSQATMDERNRQIAEIGAS
                     LIKHW"
     primer_bind     8239..8258
                     /label=Amp-R
                     /note="Ampicillin resistance gene, reverse primer"
     promoter        complement(8477..8581)
                     /gene="bla"
                     /label=AmpR promoter
     primer_bind     complement(8660..8679)
                     /label=pRS-marker
                     /note="pRS vectors, use to sequence yeast selectable
                     marker"
     enhancer        8851..131
                     /label=CMV enhancer
                     /note="human cytomegalovirus immediate early enhancer"
ORIGIN
        1 atatgccaag tacgccccct attgacgtca atgacggtaa atggcccgcc tggcattatg
       61 cccagtacat gaccttatgg gactttccta cttggcagta catctacgta ttagtcatcg
      121 ctattaccat ggtgatgcgg ttttggcagt acatcaatgg gcgtggatag cggtttgact
      181 cacggggatt tccaagtctc caccccattg acgtcaatgg gagtttgttt tggcaccaaa
      241 atcaacggga ctttccaaaa tgtcgtaaca actccgcccc attgacgcaa atgggcggta
      301 ggcgtgtacg gtgggaggtc tatataagca gagctggttt agtgaaccgt cagatccgct
      361 agagatccgc ggccgctaat acgactcact atagggagag ccgccaccat ggctaaacca
      421 gcaaaacgta tcaagagtgc cgcagcggct tatgtgccac aaaaccgcga tgcggtgatt
      481 accgatatta aacgcatcgg ggatttacag cgcgaagcat cacgtctgga aacggaaatg
      541 aatgatgcca tcgcggaaat tacggagaaa tttgcggccc ggattgcacc gattaaaacc
      601 gatattgaaa ccctttcaaa aggcgttcag ggatggtgtg aagcgaaccg cgacgaactg
      661 acgaacggcg gcaaagtgaa gacggcgaat cttgtcaccg gtgatgtatc gtggcgggtc
      721 cgtccaccat cagtaagtat tcgtggtatg gatgcagtga tggaaacgct ggagcgtctt
      781 ggcctgcaac gctttattcg cacgaagcag gaaatcaaca aggaagcgat tttactggaa
      841 ccgaaagcgg tcgcaggcgt tgccggaatt acagttaaat caggcattga ggatttttct
      901 attattccat ttgaacagga agccggtatt agcggcagcg agactcccgg gacctcagag
      961 tccgctacac ccgaaagtag ctcagagact ggcccagtgg ctgtggaccc cacattgaga
     1021 cggcggatcg agccccatga gtttgaggta ttcttcgatc cgagagagct ccgcaaggag
     1081 acctgcctgc tttacgaaat taattggggg ggccggcact ccatttggcg acatacatca
     1141 cagaacacta acaagcacgt cgaagtcaac ttcatcgaga agttcacgac agaaagatat
     1201 ttctgtccga acacaaggtg cagcattacc tggtttctca gctggagccc atgcggcgaa
     1261 tgtagtaggg ccatcactga attcctgtca aggtatcccc acgtcactct gtttatttac
     1321 atcgcaaggc tgtaccacca cgctgacccc cgcaatcgac aaggcctgcg ggatttgatc
     1381 tcttcaggtg tgactatcca aattatgact gagcaggagt caggatactg ctggagaaac
     1441 tttgtgaatt atagcccgag taatgaagcc cactggccta ggtatcccca tctgtgggta
     1501 cgactgtacg ttcttgaact gtactgcatc atactgggcc tgcctccttg tctcaacatt
     1561 ctgagaagga agcagccaca gctgacattc tttaccatcg ctcttcagtc ttgtcattac
     1621 cagcgactgc ccccacacat tctctgggcc accgggttga aaagcggcag cgagactccc
     1681 gggacctcag agtccgccac acccgaaagt gataaaaagt attctattgg tttagccatc
     1741 ggcactaatt ccgttggatg ggctgtcata accgatgaat acaaagtacc ttcaaagaaa
     1801 tttaaggtgt tggggaacac agaccgtcat tcgattaaaa agaatcttat cggtgccctc
     1861 ctattcgata gtggcgaaac ggcagaggcg actcgcctga aacgaaccgc tcggagaagg
     1921 tatacacgtc gcaagaaccg aatatgttac ttacaagaaa tttttagcaa tgagatggcc
     1981 aaagttgacg attctttctt tcaccgtttg gaagagtcct tccttgtcga agaggacaag
     2041 aaacatgaac ggcaccccat ctttggaaac atagtagatg aggtggcata tcatgaaaag
     2101 tacccaacga tttatcacct cagaaaaaag ctagttgact caactgataa agcggacctg
     2161 aggttaatct acttggctct tgcccatatg ataaagttcc gtgggcactt tctcattgag
     2221 ggtgatctaa atccggacaa ctcggatgtc gacaaactgt tcatccagtt agtacaaacc
     2281 tataatcagt tgtttgaaga gaaccctata aatgcaagtg gcgtggatgc gaaggctatt
     2341 cttagcgccc gcctctctaa atcccgacgg ctagaaaacc tgatcgcaca attacccgga
     2401 gagaagaaaa atgggttgtt cggtaacctt atagcgctct cactaggcct gacaccaaat
     2461 tttaagtcga acttcgactt agctgaagat gccaaattgc agcttagtaa ggacacgtac
     2521 gatgacgatc tcgacaatct actggcacaa attggagatc agtatgcgga cttatttttg
     2581 gctgccaaaa accttagcga tgcaatcctc ctatctgaca tactgagagt taatactgag
     2641 attaccaagg cgccgttatc cgcttcaatg atcaaaaggt acgatgaaca tcaccaagac
     2701 ttgacacttc tcaaggccct agtccgtcag caactgcctg agaaatataa ggaaatattc
     2761 tttgatcagt cgaaaaacgg gtacgcaggt tatattgacg gcggagcgag tcaagaggaa
     2821 ttctacaagt ttatcaaacc catattagag aagatggatg ggacggaaga gttgcttgta
     2881 aaactcaatc gcgaagatct actgcgaaag cagcggactt tcgacaacgg tagcattcca
     2941 catcaaatcc acttaggcga attgcatgct atacttagaa ggcaggagga tttttatccg
     3001 ttcctcaaag acaatcgtga aaagattgag aaaatcctaa cctttcgcat accttactat
     3061 gtgggacccc tggcccgagg gaactctcgg ttcgcatgga tgacaagaaa gtccgaagaa
     3121 acgattactc catggaattt tgaggaagtt gtcgataaag gtgcgtcagc tcaatcgttc
     3181 atcgagagga tgaccaactt tgacaagaat ttaccgaacg aaaaagtatt gcctaagcac
     3241 agtttacttt acgagtattt cacagtgtac aatgaactca cgaaagttaa gtatgtcact
     3301 gagggcatgc gtaaacccgc ctttctaagc ggagaacaga agaaagcaat agtagatctg
     3361 ttattcaaga ccaaccgcaa agtgacagtt aagcaattga aagaggacta ctttaagaaa
     3421 attgaatgct tcgattctgt cgagatctcc ggggtagaag atcgatttaa tgcgtcactt
     3481 ggtacgtatc atgacctcct aaagataatt aaagataagg acttcctgga taacgaagag
     3541 aatgaagata tcttagaaga tatagtgttg actcttaccc tctttgaaga tcgggaaatg
     3601 attgaggaaa gactaaaaac atacgctcac ctgttcgacg ataaggttat gaaacagtta
     3661 aagaggcgtc gctatacggg ctggggacga ttgtcgcgga aacttatcaa cgggataaga
     3721 gacaagcaaa gtggtaaaac tattctcgat tttctaaaga gcgacggctt cgccaatagg
     3781 aactttatgc agctgatcca tgatgactct ttaaccttca aagaggatat acaaaaggca
     3841 caggtttccg gacaagggga ctcattgcac gaacatattg cgaatcttgc tggttcgcca
     3901 gccatcaaaa agggcatact ccagacagtc aaagtagtgg atgagctagt taaggtcatg
     3961 ggacgtcaca aaccggaaaa cattgtaatc gagatggcac gcgaaaatca aacgactcag
     4021 aaggggcaaa aaaacagtcg agagcggatg aagagaatag aagagggtat taaagaactg
     4081 ggcagccaga tcttaaagga gcatcctgtg gaaaataccc aattgcagaa cgagaaactt
     4141 tacctctatt acctacaaaa tggaagggac atgtatgttg atcaggaact ggacataaac
     4201 cgtttatctg attacgacgt cgatcacatt gtaccccaat cctttttgaa ggacgattca
     4261 atcgacaata aagtgcttac acgctcggat aagaaccgag ggaaaagtga caatgttcca
     4321 agcgaggaag tcgtaaagaa aatgaagaac tattggcggc agctcctaaa tgcgaaactg
     4381 ataacgcaaa gaaagttcga taacttaact aaagctgaga ggggtggctt gtctgaactt
     4441 gacaaggccg gatttattaa acgtcagctc gtggaaaccc gccaaatcac aaagcatgtt
     4501 gcacagatac tagattcccg aatgaatacg aaatacgacg agaacgataa gctgattcgg
     4561 gaagtcaaag taatcacttt aaagtcaaaa ttggtgtcgg acttcagaaa ggattttcaa
     4621 ttctataaag ttagggagat aaataactac caccatgcgc acgacgctta tcttaatgcc
     4681 gtcgtaggga ccgcactcat taagaaatac ccgaagctag aaagtgagtt tgtgtatggt
     4741 gattacaaag tttatgacgt ccgtaagatg atcgcgaaaa gcgaacagga gataggcaag
     4801 gctacagcca aatacttctt ttattctaac attatgaatt tctttaagac ggaaatcact
     4861 ctggcaaacg gagagatacg caaacgacct ttaattgaaa ccaatgggga gacaggtgaa
     4921 atcgtatggg ataagggccg ggacttcgcg acggtgagaa aagttttgtc catgccccaa
     4981 gtcaacatag taaagaaaac tgaggtgcag accggagggt tttcaaagga atcgattctt
     5041 ccaaaaagga atagtgataa gctcatcgct cgtaaaaagg actgggaccc gaaaaagtac
     5101 ggtggcttcg atagccctac agttgcctat tctgtcctag tagtggcaaa agttgagaag
     5161 ggaaaatcca agaaactgaa gtcagtcaaa gaattattgg ggataacgat tatggagcgc
     5221 tcgtcttttg aaaagaaccc catcgacttc cttgaggcga aaggttacaa ggaagtaaaa
     5281 aaggatctca taattaaact accaaagtat agtctgtttg agttagaaaa tggccgaaaa
     5341 cggatgttgg ctagcgccgg agagcttcaa aaggggaacg aactcgcact accgtctaaa
     5401 tacgtgaatt tcctgtattt agcgtcccat tacgagaagt tgaaaggttc acctgaagat
     5461 aacgaacaga agcaactttt tgttgagcag cacaaacatt atctcgacga aatcatagag
     5521 caaatttcgg aattcagtaa gagagtcatc ctagctgatg ccaatctgga caaagtatta
     5581 agcgcataca acaagcacag ggataaaccc atacgtgagc aggcggaaaa tattatccat
     5641 ttgtttactc ttaccaacct cggcgctcca gccgcattca agtattttga cacaacgata
     5701 gatcgcaaac gatacacttc taccaaggag gtgctagacg cgacactgat tcaccaatcc
     5761 atcacgggat tatatgaaac tcggatagat ttgtcacagc ttgggggtga ctctggtggt
     5821 tctactaatc tgtcagatat tattgaaaag gagaccggta agcaactggt tatccaggaa
     5881 tccatcctca tgctcccaga ggaggtggaa gaagtcattg ggaacaagcc ggaaagcgat
     5941 atactcgtgc acaccgccta cgacgagagc accgacgaga atgtcatgct tctgactagc
     6001 gacgcccctg aatacaagcc ttgggctctg gtcatacagg atagcaacgg tgagaacaag
     6061 attaagatgc tctctggtgg ttctcccaag aagaagagga aagtctaacc ggtcatcatc
     6121 accatcacca ttgagtttaa acccgctgat cagcctcgac tgtgccttct agttgccagc
     6181 catctgttgt ttgcccctcc cccgtgcctt ccttgaccct ggaaggtgcc actcccactg
     6241 tcctttccta ataaaatgag gaaattgcat cgcattgtct gagtaggtgt cattctattc
     6301 tggggggtgg ggtggggcag gacagcaagg gggaggattg ggaagacaat agcaggcatg
     6361 ctggggatgc ggtgggctct atggcttctg aggcggaaag aaccagctgg ggctcgatac
     6421 cgtcgacctc tagctagagc ttggcgtaat catggtcata gctgtttcct gtgtgaaatt
     6481 gttatccgct cacaattcca cacaacatac gagccggaag cataaagtgt aaagcctagg
     6541 gtgcctaatg agtgagctaa ctcacattaa ttgcgttgcg ctcactgccc gctttccagt
     6601 cgggaaacct gtcgtgccag ctgcattaat gaatcggcca acgcgcgggg agaggcggtt
     6661 tgcgtattgg gcgctcttcc gcttcctcgc tcactgactc gctgcgctcg gtcgttcggc
     6721 tgcggcgagc ggtatcagct cactcaaagg cggtaatacg gttatccaca gaatcagggg
     6781 ataacgcagg aaagaacatg tgagcaaaag gccagcaaaa ggccaggaac cgtaaaaagg
     6841 ccgcgttgct ggcgtttttc cataggctcc gcccccctga cgagcatcac aaaaatcgac
     6901 gctcaagtca gaggtggcga aacccgacag gactataaag ataccaggcg tttccccctg
     6961 gaagctccct cgtgcgctct cctgttccga ccctgccgct taccggatac ctgtccgcct
     7021 ttctcccttc gggaagcgtg gcgctttctc atagctcacg ctgtaggtat ctcagttcgg
     7081 tgtaggtcgt tcgctccaag ctgggctgtg tgcacgaacc ccccgttcag cccgaccgct
     7141 gcgccttatc cggtaactat cgtcttgagt ccaacccggt aagacacgac ttatcgccac
     7201 tggcagcagc cactggtaac aggattagca gagcgaggta tgtaggcggt gctacagagt
     7261 tcttgaagtg gtggcctaac tacggctaca ctagaagaac agtatttggt atctgcgctc
     7321 tgctgaagcc agttaccttc ggaaaaagag ttggtagctc ttgatccggc aaacaaacca
     7381 ccgctggtag cggtggtttt tttgtttgca agcagcagat tacgcgcaga aaaaaaggat
     7441 ctcaagaaga tcctttgatc ttttctacgg ggtctgacgc tcagtggaac gaaaactcac
     7501 gttaagggat tttggtcatg agattatcaa aaaggatctt cacctagatc cttttaaatt
     7561 aaaaatgaag ttttaaatca atctaaagta tatatgagta aacttggtct gacagttacc
     7621 aatgcttaat cagtgaggca cctatctcag cgatctgtct atttcgttca tccatagttg
     7681 cctgactccc cgtcgtgtag ataactacga tacgggaggg cttaccatct ggccccagtg
     7741 ctgcaatgat accgcgagac ccacgctcac cggctccaga tttatcagca ataaaccagc
     7801 cagccggaag ggccgagcgc agaagtggtc ctgcaacttt atccgcctcc atccagtcta
     7861 ttaattgttg ccgggaagct agagtaagta gttcgccagt taatagtttg cgcaacgttg
     7921 ttgccattgc tacaggcatc gtggtgtcac gctcgtcgtt tggtatggct tcattcagct
     7981 ccggttccca acgatcaagg cgagttacat gatcccccat gttgtgcaaa aaagcggtta
     8041 gctccttcgg tcctccgatc gttgtcagaa gtaagttggc cgcagtgtta tcactcatgg
     8101 ttatggcagc actgcataat tctcttactg tcatgccatc cgtaagatgc ttttctgtga
     8161 ctggtgagta ctcaaccaag tcattctgag aatagtgtat gcggcgaccg agttgctctt
     8221 gcccggcgtc aatacgggat aataccgcgc cacatagcag aactttaaaa gtgctcatca
     8281 ttggaaaacg ttcttcgggg cgaaaactct caaggatctt accgctgttg agatccagtt
     8341 cgatgtaacc cactcgtgca cccaactgat cttcagcatc ttttactttc accagcgttt
     8401 ctgggtgagc aaaaacagga aggcaaaatg ccgcaaaaaa gggaataagg gcgacacgga
     8461 aatgttgaat actcatactc ttcctttttc aatattattg aagcatttat cagggttatt
     8521 gtctcatgag cggatacata tttgaatgta tttagaaaaa taaacaaata ggggttccgc
     8581 gcacatttcc ccgaaaagtg ccacctgacg tcgacggatc gggagatcga tctcccgatc
     8641 ccctagggtc gactctcagt acaatctgct ctgatgccgc atagttaagc cagtatctgc
     8701 tccctgcttg tgtgttggag gtcgctgagt agtgcgcgag caaaatttaa gctacaacaa
     8761 ggcaaggctt gaccgacaat tgcatgaaga atctgcttag ggttaggcgt tttgcgctgc
     8821 ttcgcgatgt acgggccaga tatacgcgtt gacattgatt attgactagt tattaatagt
     8881 aatcaattac ggggtcatta gttcatagcc catatatgga gttccgcgtt acataactta
     8941 cggtaaatgg cccgcctggc tgaccgccca acgacccccg cccattgacg tcaataatga
     9001 cgtatgttcc catagtaacg ccaataggga ctttccattg acgtcaatgg gtggagtatt
     9061 tacggtaaac tgcccacttg gcagtacatc aagtgtatc
//
